>Addgene plasmid #167300 | pDGE792 | addgene full sequence | sequence record 333327 | Addgene NGS Result
TTCCTGGCGTTTTCTTGTCGCGTGTTTTAGTCGCATAAAGTAGAATACTTGCGACTAGAACCGGAGACAT
TACGCCATGAACAAGAGCGCCGCCGCTGGCCTGCTGGGCTATGCCCGCGTCAGCACCGACGACCAGGACT
TGACCAACCAACGGGCCGAACTGCACGCGGCCGGCTGCACCAAGCTGTTTTCCGAGAAGATCACCGGCAC
CAGGCGCGACCGCCCGGAGCTGGCCAGGATGCTTGACCACCTACGCCCTGGCGACGTTGTGACAGTGACC
AGGCTAGACCGCCTGGCCCGCAGCACCCGCGACCTACTGGACATTGCCGAGAGCATCCAGGAGGCCGGCG
CGGGCCTGCGTAGCCTGGCAGAGCCGTGGGCCGACACCACCACGCCGGCCGGCCGCATGGTGTTGACCGT
GTTCGCCGGCATTGCCGAGTTCGAGCGTTCCCTAATCATCGACCGCACCCGGAGCGGGCGCGAGGCCGCC
AAGGCCCGAGGCGTGAAGTTTGGCCCCCGCCCTACCCTCACCCCGGCACAGATCGCGCACGCCCGCGAGC
TGATCGACCAGGAAGGCCGCACCGTGAAAGAGGCGGCTGCACTGCTTGGCGTGCATCGCTCGACCCTGTA
CCGCGCACTTGAGCGCAGCGAGGAAGTGACGCCCACCGAGGCCAGGCGGCGCGGTGCCTTCCGTGAGGAC
GCATTGACCGAGGCCGACGCCCTGGCGGCCGCCGAGAATGAACGCCAAGAGGAACAAGCATGAAACCGCA
CCAGGACGGCCAGGACGAACCGTTTTTCATTACCGAAGAGATCGAGGCGGAGATGATCGCGGCCGGGTAC
GTGTTCGAGCCGCCCGCGCACGTCTCAACCGTGCGGCTGCATGAAATCCTGGCCGGTTTGTCTGATGCCA
AGCTGGCGGCCTGGCCGGCCAGCTTGGCCGCTGAAGAAACCGAGCGCCGCCGTCTAAAAAGGTGATGTGT
ATTTGAGTAAAACAGCTTGCGTCATGCGGTCGCTGCGTATATGATGCGATGAGTAAATAAACAAATACGC
AAGGGGAACGCATGAAGGTTATCGCTGTACTTAACCAGAAAGGCGGGTCAGGCAAGACGACCATCGCAAC
CCATCTAGCCCGCGCCCTGCAACTCGCCGGGGCCGATGTTCTGTTAGTCGATTCCGATCCCCAGGGCAGT
GCCCGCGATTGGGCGGCCGTGCGGGAAGATCAACCGCTAACCGTTGTCGGCATCGACCGCCCGACGATTG
ACCGCGACGTGAAGGCCATCGGCCGGCGCGACTTCGTAGTGATCGACGGAGCGCCCCAGGCGGCGGACTT
GGCTGTGTCCGCGATCAAGGCAGCCGACTTCGTGCTGATTCCGGTGCAGCCAAGCCCTTACGACATATGG
GCCACCGCCGACCTGGTGGAGCTGGTTAAGCAGCGCATTGAGGTCACGGATGGAAGGCTACAAGCGGCCT
TTGTAGTGTCGCGGGCGATCAAAGGCACGCGCATCGGCGGTGAGGTTGCCGAGGCGCTGGCCGGGTACGA
GCTGCCCATTCTTGAGTCCCGTATCACGCAGCGCGTGAGCTACCCAGGCACTGCCGCCGCCGGCACAACC
GTTCTTGAATCAGAACCCGAGGGCGACGCTGCCCGCGAGGTCCAGGCGCTGGCCGCTGAAATTAAATCAA
AACTCATTTGAGTTAATGAGGTAAAGAGAAAATGAGCAAAAGCACAAACACGCTAAGTGCCGGCCGTCCG
AGCGCACGCAGCAGCAAGGCTGCAACGTTGGCCAGCCTGGCAGACACGCCAGCCATGAAGCGGGTCAACT
TTCAGTTGCCGGCGGAGGATCACACCAAGCTGAAGATGTACGCGGTACGCCAAGGCAAGACCATTACCGA
GCTGCTATCTGAATACATCGCGCAGCTACCAGAGTAAATGAGCAAATGAATAAATGAGTAGATGAATTTT
AGCGGCTAAAGGAGGCGGCATGGAAAATCAAGAACAACCAGGCACCGACGCCGTGGAATGCCCCATGTGT
GGAGGAACGGGCGGTTGGCCAGGCGTAAGCGGCTGGGTTGTCTGCCGGCCCTGCAATGGCACTGGAACCC
CCAAGCCCGAGGAATCGGCGTGAGCGGTCGCAAACCATCCGGCCCGGTACAAATCGGCGCGGCGCTGGGT
GATGACCTGGTGGAGAAGTTGAAGGCCGCGCAGGCCGCCCAGCGGCAACGCATCGAGGCAGAAGCACGCC
CCGGTGAATCGTGGCAAGCGGCCGCTGATCGAATCCGCAAAGAATCCCGGCAACCGCCGGCAGCCGGTGC
GCCGTCGATTAGGAAGCCGCCCAAGGGCGACGAGCAACCAGATTTTTTCGTTCCGATGCTCTATGACGTG
GGCACCCGCGATAGTCGCAGCATCATGGACGTGGCCGTTTTCCGTCTGTCGAAGCGTGACCGACGAGCTG
GCGAGGTGATCCGCTACGAGCTTCCAGACGGGCACGTAGAGGTTTCCGCAGGGCCGGCCGGCATGGCCAG
TGTGTGGGATTACGACCTGGTACTGATGGCGGTTTCCCATCTAACCGAATCCATGAACCGATACCGGGAA
GGGAAGGGAGACAAGCCCGGCCGCGTGTTCCGTCCACACGTTGCGGACGTACTCAAGTTCTGCCGGCGAG
CCGATGGCGGAAAGCAGAAAGACGACCTGGTAGAAACCTGCATTCGGTTAAACACCACGCACGTTGCCAT
GCAGCGTACGAAGAAGGCCAAGAACGGCCGCCTGGTGACGGTATCCGAGGGTGAAGCCTTGATTAGCCGC
TACAAGATCGTAAAGAGCGAAACCGGGCGGCCGGAGTACATCGAGATCGAGCTAGCTGATTGGATGTACC
GCGAGATCACAGAAGGCAAGAACCCGGACGTGCTGACGGTTCACCCCGATTACTTTTTGATCGATCCCGG
CATCGGCCGTTTTCTCTACCGCCTGGCACGCCGCGCCGCAGGCAAGGCAGAAGCCAGATGGTTGTTCAAG
ACGATCTACGAACGCAGTGGCAGCGCCGGAGAGTTCAAGAAGTTCTGTTTCACCGTGCGCAAGCTGATCG
GGTCAAATGACCTGCCGGAGTACGATTTGAAGGAGGAGGCGGGGCAGGCTGGCCCGATCCTAGTCATGCG
CTACCGCAACCTGATCGAGGGCGAAGCATCCGCCGGTTCCTAATGTACGGAGCAGATGCTAGGGCAAATT
GCCCTAGCAGGGGAAAAAGGTCGAAAAGGTGTCTTTCCTGTGGATAGCACGTACATTGGGAACCCAAAGC
CGTACATTGGGAACCGGAACCCGTACATTGGGAACCCAAAGCCGTACATTGGGAACCGGTCACACATGTA
AGTGACTGATATAAAAGAGAAAAAAGGCGATTTTTCCGCCTAAAACTCTTTAAAACTTATTAAAACTCTT
AAAACCCGCCTGGCCTGTGCATAACTGTCTGGCCAGCGCACAGCCGAAGAGCTGCAAAAAGCGCCTACCC
TTCGGTCGCTGCGCTCCCTACGCCCCGCCGCTTCGCGTCGGCCTATCGCGGCCGCTGGCCGCTCAAAAAT
GGCTGGCCTACGGCCAGGCAATCTACCAGGGCGCGGACAAGCCGCGCCGTCGCCACTCGACCGCCGGCGC
CCACATCAAGGCACCCTGCCTCGCGCGTTTCGGTGATGACGGTGAAAACCTCTGACACATGCAGCTCCCG
GAGACGGTCACAGCTTGTCTGTAAGCGGATGCCGGGAGCAGACAAGCCCGTCAGGGCGCGTCAGCGGGTG
TTGGCGGGTGTCGGGGCGCAGCCATGACCCAGTCACGTAGCGATAGCGGAGTGTATACTGGCTTAACTAT
GCGGCATCAGAGCAGATTGTACTGAGAGTGCACCATATGCGGTGTGAAATACCGCACAGATGCGTAAGGA
GAAAATACCGCATAAGGCGCTCTTCCGCTTCCTCGCTCACTGACTCGCTGCGCTCGGTCGTTCGGCTGCG
GCGAGCGGTATCAGCTCACTCAAAGGCGGTAATACGGTTATCCACAGAATCAGGGGATAACGCAGGAAAG
AACATGTGAGCAAAAGGCCAGCAAAAGGCCAGGAACCGTAAAAAGGCCGCGTTGCTGGCGTTTTTCCATA
GGCTCCGCCCCCCTGACGAGCATCACAAAAATCGACGCTCAAGTCAGAGGTGGCGAAACCCGACAGGACT
ATAAAGATACCAGGCGTTTCCCCCTGGAAGCTCCCTCGTGCGCTCTCCTGTTCCGACCCTGCCGCTTACC
GGATACCTGTCCGCCTTTCTCCCTTCGGGAAGCGTGGCGCTTTCTCATAGCTCACGCTGTAGGTATCTCA
GTTCGGTGTAGGTCGTTCGCTCCAAGCTGGGCTGTGTGCACGAACCCCCCGTTCAGCCCGACCGCTGCGC
CTTATCCGGTAACTATCGTCTTGAGTCCAACCCGGTAAGACACGACTTATCGCCACTGGCAGCAGCCACT
GGTAACAGGATTAGCAGAGCGAGGTATGTAGGCGGTGCTACAGAGTTCTTGAAGTGGTGGCCTAACTACG
GCTACACTAGAAGGACAGTATTTGGTATCTGCGCTCTGCTGAAGCCAGTTACCTTCGGAAAAAGAGTTGG
TAGCTCTTGATCCGGCAAACAAACCACCGCTGGTAGCGGTGGTTTTTTTGTTTGCAAGCAGCAGATTACG
CGCAGAAAAAAAGGATCTCAAGAAGATCCTTTGATCTTTTCTACGGGGTCTGACGCTCAGTGGAACGAAA
ACTCACGTTAAGGGATTTTGGTCATGCATGATATATCTCCCAATTTGTGTAGGGCTTATTATGCACGCTT
AAAAATAATAAAAGCAGACTTGACCTGATAGTTTGGCTGTGAGCAATTATGTGCTTAGTGCATCTAACGC
TTGAGTTAAGCCGCGCCGCGAAGCGGCGTCGGCTTGAACGAATTTCTAGCTAGACATTATTTGCCGACTA
CCTTGGTGATCTCGCCTTTCACGTAGTGGACAAATTCTTCCAACTGATCTGCGCACGAGGCCAAGCGATC
TTCTTCTTGTCCAAGATAAGCCTGTCTAGCTTCAAGTATGACGGGCTGATACTGGGCCGGCAGGCGCTCC
ATTGCCCAGTCGGCAGCGACATCCTTCGGCGCGATTTTGCCGGTTACTGCGCTGTACCAAATGCGGGACA
ACGTAAGCACTACATTTCGCTCATCGCCAGCCCAGTCGGGCGGCGAGTTCCATAGCGTTAAGGTTTCATT
TAGCGCCTCAAATAGATCCTGTTCAGGAACCGGATCAAAGAGTTCCTCCGCCGCTGGACCTACCAAGGCA
ACGCTATGTTCTCTTGCTTTTGTCAGCAAGATAGCCAGATCAATGTCGATCGTGGCTGGCTCGAAGATAC
CTGCAAGAATGTCATTGCGCTGCCATTCTCCAAATTGCAGTTCGCGCTTAGCTGGATAACGCCACGGAAT
GATGTCGTCGTGCACAACAATGGTGACTTCTACAGCGCGGAGAATCTCGCTCTCTCCAGGGGAAGCCGAA
GTTTCCAAAAGGTCGTTGATCAAAGCTCGCCGCGTTGTTTCATCAAGCCTTACGGTCACCGTAACCAGCA
AATCAATATCACTGTGTGGCTTCAGGCCGCCATCCACTGCGGAGCCGTACAAATGTACGGCCAGCAACGT
CGGTTCGAGATGGCGCTCGATGACGCCAACTACCTCTGATAGTTGAGTCGATACTTCGGCGATCACCGCT
TCCCCCATGATGTTTAACTTTGTTTTAGGGCGACTGCCCTGCTGCGTAACATCGTTGCTGCTCCATAACA
TCAAACATCGACCCACGGCGTAACGCGCTTGCTGCTTGGATGCCCGAGGCATAGACTGTACCCCAAAAAA
ACAGTCATAACAAGCCATGAAAACCGCCACTGCGCCGTTACCACCGCTGCGTTCGGTCAAGGTTCTGGAC
CAGTTGCGTGAGCGCATACGCTACTTGCATTACAGCTTACGAACCGAACAGGCTTATGTCCACTGGGTTC
GTGCCCGAATTGATCACAGGCAGCAACGCTCTGTCATCGTTACAATCAGCATGCTACCCTCCGCGAGATC
ATCCGTGTTTAAAACCCGGCAGCTTAGTTGCCGTTCTTCCGAATAGCATCGGTAACATGAGCAAAGTCTG
CCGCCTTACAACGGCTCTCCCGCTGACGCCGTCCCGGACTGATGGGCTGCCTGTATCGAGTGGTGATTTT
GTGCCGAGCTGCCGGTCGGGGAGCTGTTGGCTGGCTGGTGGCAGGATATATTGTGGTGTAAACAAATTGA
CGCTTAGACAACTTAATAACACATTGCGGATCCCTCGGTCACATGTGCATCCTCCACAAGCGCTCCAATT
CAGCAAGCGTCGATCTAGTAACATAGATGACACCGCGCGCGATAATTTATCCTAGTTTGCGCGCTATATT
TTGTTTTCTATCGCGTATTAAATGTATAATTGCGGGACTCTAATCATAAAAACCCATCTCATAAATAACG
TCATGCATTACATGTTAATTATTACATGCTTAACGTAATTCAACAGAAATTATATGATAATCATCGCAAG
ACCGGCAACAGGATTCAATCTTAAGAAACTTTATTGCCAAATGTTTGAACGATCTGCTTGACTCTAGATC
CAGAGTCCCGCTCAAATCTCAGTCACAGGAAGAACAGGTCTAGGAGGAACAGGAAGAGAGAAATCAAGCT
GCCAGAATCCCACATCATGCCAATTTCCATGTTTGAAACCAGCAGCTCTAAGCATTCCCCTAGGAGCATA
ACCAAGAGCCTCATGCATCCTCACAGAAGGATCATTAGGAAGTCCAATCACAGCAACCACAGACTTGAAA
CCCTGAGCCTCCAAAGACTTCAAAAGATGAGTGTAAAGAGTAGATCCAAGACCAGTTCTTTGATGCCTAG
GAGACACGTAAACAGTAGACTCAGCAGTCCAATCGTAAGCATTCCTAGCCTTCCAAGGACCAGCATAAGC
AATACCAGCCACTTCACCATCCACTTCAGCAACAAGCCAAGGATACCTCTCTCTAAGCCTCACAAGATCA
TCAGTCCACTCTTGTGGTTCTTGAGGCTCAGTCCTGAAATTCACAGTAGAAGTCTCAATGTAATGATTCA
CAATAGTGCACACAGCAGGCATATCAGCCTCAGTAGCCCTTCTAATATCAGCAGGCCTTCTTTCAGGAGA
CATGCGAAACGATCCAGATCCGGTGCAGATTATTTGGATTGAGAGTGAATATGAGACTCTAATTGGATAC
CGAGGGGAATTTATGGAACGTCAGTGGAGCATTTTGACAAGAAATATTTGCTAGCTGATAGTGACCTTAG
GCGACTTTTGAACGCGCAATAATGGTTTCTGACGTATGTGCTTAGCTCATTAAACTCCAGAAACCCGCGG
CTGAGTGGCTCCTTCAACGTTGCGGTTCTGTCAGTTCCAAACGTAAAACGGCTTGTCCCGCGTCATCGGC
GGGGGTCATAACGTGACTCCCTTAATTCTCCGCTCCGCATGCGAATTCTCTGAGCGGTACACTGCCAGAT
GAAGCCGAAGGAGTACTTTAATATACTAGGTCTGGCGATATGATCAATTTGAAAATATAGAGTCATAACT
GTAGAAATGGAATCAGATTCCATTACAAAAAGAGATAAATCTCAACTTTAAATTTTTTCAGGAAGAAAAA
AATGTTTCTTCTAATCTTCGTGTTTTACTGGCCTTCTCATAAAATGGTTTGATATAAAAGAAAATTAAAT
AAGAAAAAGAGAAAACAAAAGGCTAGCCAGAGAGAGGAGAAAATATATAATAATATAACTTAGTTTATTC
ATCTCATAATCTCTGCATTTTGCAAGGAGATCGAAACTGAGCAAAACATACACAAACAGAGAAATAAAAT
ATAGGGTACAAACAATATCAATAGCTTAGACAACATGAAGCTACAAAAGAACTTCGCCTCCTGTGGGGCT
TATTATTTACTCTTTTTTTTTTCTTATTCTTCGTCTTTTCTCATTGCCTCTCGAAATTGGAAAAAGCCTT
TCTTTTAGCTCAACATTCTGCTTTTCCAAGCTATTTCGTACCAAAGATTTTGTCACCGGCATCGCCGAGG
CCCGGAATAATGTATCCGTGCTCGTTCAGTCCCTGATCAATCGATGCGGTATACAGTTCGACGTCCGGGT
GCGCTTTTTCCAGCGCAGCGATACCTTCTGGCGCAGCTACCAGCACCAGAACTTTGATGCTGCTGCAGCC
CGCTTTTTTCAGCAGGTCGATGGTCGCGATAACGGAACCACCGGTTGCCAGCATTGGGTCAACGATCAGC
GCCATACGCTCATCGATGTTAGAAACCAGTTTCTGGAAGTACGGTACCGGCTCCAGCGTTTCTTCATTAC
GGTACATACCGACAACGCTGATGCGCGCGCTCGGAACGTTTTCCAGCACACCGTCCATCATACCAAGACC
CGCACGCAGAATTGGCACAACGGTAATTTTCTTACCTTTGATCTGGTCGATTTCTACCGGGCCGTTCCAG
CCTTCGATAGTTACTTTTTCCGTTTCGAGGTCGGCGGTCGCTTCGTAAGTCAGCAGGCTACCCACTTCGG
AAGCGAGTTCGCGAAAGCGCTTGGTGCTGATATCTTGCTCACGCATCAGTCCCAGCTTGTGTTTGACGAG
TGGGTGTTTGACTTCCACGATCTTGGCGGAAGC
[474 nt withheld, positions 8714-9187]
TTGTTAATCAGAAAAACTCAGATTAATCGACAAATTCGATCGCACAAACTAGAAACTAACACCAGATCTA
GATAGAAATCACAAATCGAAGAGTAATTATTCGACAAAACTCAAATTATTTGAACAAATCGGATGATATC
TATGAAACCCTAATCGAGAATTAAGATGATATCTAACGATCAAACCCAGAAAATCGACTTCGATCTAAGA
TTAACAGAATCTAAACCAAAGAACATATACGAAATTGGGATCGAACGAAAACAAAATCGAAGATTTTGAG
AGAATAAGGAACACAGAAATTTACCTTGATCACGGTAGAGAGAATTGAGAGAAAGTTTTTAAGATTTTGA
GAAATTGAAATCTGAATTGTGAAGAAGAAGAGCTCTTTGGGTATTGTTTTATAGAAGAAGAAGAAGAAAA
GACGAGGACGACTAGGTCACGAGAAAGCTAAGGCGGTGAAGCAATAGCTAATAATAAAATGACACGTGTA
TTGAGCGTTGTTTACACGCAAAGTTGTTTTTGGCTAATTGCCTTATTTTTAGGTTGAGGAAAAGTATTTG
TGCTTTGAGTTGATAAACACGACTCGTGTGTGCCGGCTGCAACCACTTTGACGCCGTTTATTACTGACTC
GTCGACAACCACAATTTCTAACGGTCGTCATAAGATCCAGCCGTTGAGATTTAACGATCGTTACGATTTA
TATTTTTTTAGCATTATCGTTTTATTTTTTAAATATACGGTGGAGCTGAAAATTGGCAATAATTGAACCG
TGGGTCCCACTCCCCATGGGAATTCGTAAAGCGGTCCTGCTGAGCCTCGACATGTTGTCGCAAAATTCGC
CCTGGACCCGCCCAACGATTTGTCGTCACTGTCAAGGTTTGACCTGCACTTCATTTGGGGCCCACATACA
CCAAAAAAATGCTGCATAATTCTCGGGGCAGCAAGTCGGTTACCCGGCCGCCGTGCTGGACCGGGTTGAA
TGGTGCCCGTAACTTTCGGTAGAGCGGACGGCCAATACTCAACTTCAAGGAATCTCACCCATGCGCGCCG
GCGGGGAACCGGAGTTCCCTTCAGTGAGCGTTATTAGTTCGCCGCTCGGTGTGTCGTAGATACTAGCCCC
TGGGGCACTTTTGAAATTTGAATAAGATTTATGTAATCAGTCTTTTAGGTTTGACCGGTTCTGCCGCTTT
TTTTAAAATTGGATTTGTAATAATAAAACGCAATTGTTTGTTATTGTGGCGCTCTATCATAGATGTCGCT
ATAAACCTATTCAGCACAATATATTGTTTTCATTTTAATATTGTACATATAAGTAGTAGGGTACAATCAG
TAAATTGAACGGAGAATATTATTCATAAAAATACGATAGTAACGGGTGATATATTCATTAGAATGAACCG
AAACCGGCGGTAAGGATCTGAGCTACACATGCTCAGGTTTTTTACAACGTGCACAACAGAATTGAAAGCA
AATATCATGCGATCATAGGCTTCTCGCATATCTCATTAAAGCAGGACAAGCCTACATTTGTTCTTTCCAA
ATTTTGGCAATATCTTGTGCAACATTAGTGGCATCTATAGAAGCACCAAACAGTCCTATTCCTGTAAATC
CAACTGCATACAGACCATCCTCCCCCTTCCAACCATTTGGGAATGGGCTTTTTGGACATCCCTCCCTTGA
AAACAATTCACTCTCCTGTATCAGTAAAATTCTCATTAGACCAAATTTCGAAGGGGGCTATTATAGAACG
AGAGAAAGTTGCTCAGATGGTAAAGAGCCCCTTATTCCCAATCTTAAGATTGTGAGTTCGAGTTATCAAA
AGAACAAAAAGGTATGAGGAAAGGGTAAAAGAAAAAAGACGGTTATAGTGAATTCTAACTAATTAATAAC
TCAAAGGAAAGAATCCACAGGATAATGAGATACCAACTTACATGAATGTAACAAGAATCCATAAATAATT
ACTACATTCATTAAGAGTTCATTTGACTAAATCATCCTTTATAGTTGAAGGAGCTTTTATCATACTTAGT
ACTATATATAATTTATGATTAAACACCAATTTAATTAGGCATAGAAATAAAACTTGTGTATTTCCTTACC
ATTAACCAAGAAGTTACATTGCTGGTATAACCAGTTGCCAAGATAACAGAGTCGATCTCTAGAATTTGTC
CATTAACAAATTCTACTTTTCCTTGAGTAAATTTCTTGATTGCTGGAACTATGTTTATTTCCTCAGGGAA
ATTACGACCCTGTACCTGAAAGATTAACAAAACTAGATGATATCATTCATGTGTGAATATAATATATTCA
TGCGAGCAAATGAAAGATACAAGATCACTTTCTAGTGTTACTTGAAAAATAATACTTATTGAATATAAAA
CTTACCGAGCTTCGAACTACCATGAATGGATTTGCATTATGTTGGGAAAGATCAAGTGAGATATCGATCC
CGGAATTGCCACAGCCAACCGCCAGCACATTTTCTCCAGTATAGTATTCCCCAGTCTTGTACTCACAAGC
ATGAATAACCTGGCCACCAAAATCTTGCAATCCTTCGAATTCGGGCACTATCATCTCAGCATTCTCTCCT
GTGGCCACAATAAGCCACTTACACATGTATTCAGAGGTTGAACCATTGATTTCAGAAACTGTTTTCACCT
TCCATAAACCACATGTCTCATCATATCCAGCTAAGTTTACTGACTCGTTGAGTTGTGGTTTGATCTCGAA
ATGCTTTGCATAAGATACGAGGTAGCTGATGAATTGGTTTTTGGTTGGATACTCTGGAAAGTCTGGTGGA
AATGGCAAGCCAGGCAATTCGCAGTATTGTCGTGGCACGTTAAGCCTAAGCCGATCGTAGGTCTTGTGTT
GCCACAGAGAAGCAATGCAGTCCGCGCGTTCAATGATTACATACGGAACACTGTATTGCTTAAGGACAGC
AGCAGTAGCCAGGCCTGAAGGGCCAGCTCCAACAATAAGAGGACCATTTACTTGTATGCATTTAGCAGCA
CAAGAGGATTTTTTTGGTTCAAGTGCATCAACAGTTAGAGGTGAACAAGAATTAAAGCAATTCTGATTCA
TCATTAAATATATGTGCAACTAGGACTACTTGTGTTTTGATAGATTTAGCGGGTGACAAGAACAAGAGGA
GAAAAGAGAAAGGGGATGATAACTTGAAGTTGTGAGGATGGTTAGGTTTATATAATAAAATTGGTCAGGC
AAACGTGTTCATTGTTTAACCAGGGTGTGCAAATTGTGGTTTAACCCATAAACTGAACCAGAAATGGTTA
ATCTATCGGTTAAACGGTTTTATTGTTTTTTTTTTTTTTTGATATATTGATCTTTCAGTTCAATGATTAG
TTCTTTGAGTTTACTTGCATACTAATTTCATATTTCCCTTGCATAAGTTTCGTTAGCTTGACTATGATAT
ATTAGAGTTTGCTATAAGGGAAAAGATATACAAATGTATCGTTGTATCTGTGGTAAAAAGCAAGTACAAT
CTAATGTGTCATGTATCATTCGCATTTCAAAGTAAAACTAAGGAGTTTAGTCTAGGTTGATATTAATAGA
CTGTTGTTTTGCATTAATTCTTTGTTGCGGTTGGCAGTACCAAGCGTTGGTAAGGGAAATGATTGAATTC
TATTTTACTTGATATTTTTTTCTAGTTGGAAACTCAGGAACAAATGTTTTCTTACTAGAAAAAATAATTA
GAAACAAAAGCAGCATATGAGGAATCTTCAAATACATGTGAATTAGAACTCTTGACACCAAAAGTTTCAA
CGCAACAAGGAGATGAGCAAATGTGATCTCCACATTTGCTTCCTATATCACTCTCTCATTACAAGCAGCA
AACCACAACAAAAAATTTCGCCTATGATAAAGTATGCTTGATTTCACTCCACAAGGCATCCCAAAGATGT
TGATCTAGCCGTCACTCTAAGCCACCAAACACAGACACCATTAATTTATCATGATACTTTTCTGGATAAA
TTCTGAAAACCAGAGCCAAGACACATGAGATTGACAGTTCCTGTGGAGGCATCAGGTTTCATGACAAACT
TAACACCCAAAAAATCTCTGATGTGCCTTAATGCTGCTCCGAGCTCGAATTCTAGTAGCGCACTATTTTC
AGAAGAAGTTCCCAATAGTAGTCCAAAATTTTTGTAACGAAGGGAGCATAATAGTTACATGCAAAGGAAA
ACTGCCATTCTTTAGAGGGGATGCTTGTTTAAGAACAAAAAATATATCACTTTCTTTTGTTCCAAGTCAT
TGCGTATTTTTTTAAAAATATTTGTTCCTTCGTATATTTCGAGCTTCAATCACTTTATGGTTCTTTGTAT
TCTGGCTTTGCTGTAAATCGTAGCTAACCTTCTTCCTAGCAGAAATTATTAATACTTGGGATATTTTTTT
AGAATCAAGTAAATTACATATTACCACCACATCGAGCTGCTTTTAAATTCATATTACAGCCATATAGGCT
TGATTCATTTTGCAAAATTTCCAGGATATTGACAACGTTAACTTAATAATATCTTGAAATATTAAAGCTA
TTATGATTAGGGGTGCAAATGGACCGAGTTGGTTCGGTTTATATCAAAATCAAACCAAACCAACTATATC
GGTTTGGATTGGTTCGGTTTTGCCGGGTTTTCAGCATTTTCTGGTTTTTTTTTTTGTTAGATGAATATTA
TTTTAATCTTACTTTGTCAAATTTTTGATAAGTAAATATATGTGTTAGTAAAAATTAATTTTTTTTACAA
ACATATGATCTATTAAAATATTCTTATAGGAGAATTTTCTTAATAACACATGATATTTATTTATTTTAGT
CGTTTGACTAATTTTTCGTTGATGTACACTTTCAAAGTTAACCAAATTTAGTAATTAAGTATAAAAATCA
ATATGATACCTAAATAATGATATGTTCTATTTAATTTTAAATTATCGAAATTTCACTTCAAATTCGAAAA
AGATATATAAGAATTTTGATAGATTTTGACATATGAATATGGAAGAACAAAGAGATTGACGCATTTTAGT
AACACTTGATAAGAAAGTGATCGTACAACCAATTATTTAAAGTTAATAAAAATGGAGCACTTCATATTTA
ACGAAATATTACATGCCAGAAGAGTCGCAAATATTTCTAGATATTTTTTAAAGAAAATTCTATAAAAAGT
CTTAAAGGCATATATATAAAAACTATATATTTATATTTTGGTTTGGTTCGAATTTGTTTTACTCAATACC
AAACTAAATTAGACCAAATATAATTGGGATTTTTAATCGATGCTAGCTTGTTTACACCTCGATTGTTTCA
CATATCATTTATTACCTCCTATTAGTACATGTGTGAACGTACGGAATAACTTTGCCCCCAAAATTTAAAA
GAACATGCAGTTCTTTACAATGTATTGATTATATATTATATAAGGTAGTTGGATTGGTTTTGATTTAGGT
TTCGAAAAACAGATTGAGTTTAATTGTGGGATAATATGTTTGGAACAATTTTTTGAGAAAGTAATTTTAA
AGAATTTTTATGTAACTTTCATGTGAAAATCTACTATTGAATTGTTTTTTGTTAAAACAATCTATATGAT
TTACAAAAAGTTATCTAAACACTAAAGACATTGAGTATTCTTTGAGTATAAATGAACCAAGTGGAGGAAT
ACGATCATCGCCTTTAAAATTTAAGACTGGAGCTAATATGAACCCCAATTACTGGAGCTAATTGGATATT
TAATTACTGGGTCCTTGAGGTGGGTTATTAAGAGGTATTAATTTGAGTAATAAATTTTAAGATGAGCCTT
TAAAAATCAAAAATAAGAAAAAGGTTTGGGGGCTTAAGATGAAGCCACATGTAATAGGAAAGCTGGGTCC
AGGGGTTTGATAGATGGAGGGGTAAATACTTTTAAATAGGTAACGATTGGGGTAGAAAATATCGAATAGT
ATAACATGAATACTTATAACTAATATTTGATAGTAGAGGGACATATCCCTTTTGTGTTTCTTATTTGGAT
ACCAAAAAAATCAGACCAAAATGAACTGACAAGCTCTTTATCCATATATACCAAATCACAACATCATTTC
ACATACAACTCTATATAAAAATATTAATTTTAAATTGACTCTTAACATGAACTGCTTGATTTTTCATACC
AACAATGACCGAATATTTGAGATTGACTCAAACAAAGGGATAGAAACAAAAATAATCAAAAGGAAATACA
AATGAGAAGCATATTATCTGCAATCAATAGACGAGGTGCTGCTCTCAAAATGAAAGTTTGTATATTTCTT
CTGTTTCTCTTTCTGGGAATGCTGTATGGTCACTGGATTTTGGTTTTAGGAATTAGAAATTTTATTGATA
GAAGTATTTTACAAATACAAATACATACTAAGGGTTTCTTATATGCTCAACACATGAGCGAAACCCTATA
AGAACCCTAATTCCCTTATCTGGGAACTACTCACACATTATTCTGGAGAAAAATAGAGAGAGATAGATTT
GTAGAGAGAGACTGGTGATTTTTGCGGACAAGCTCAGACTTTACGCTTCTTCTTTGGGTCAGCCCTAGAG
TCACCACCCAACTGCGACAGATCTATCCTTGTCTCATAGAGCCCTGTAATAGATTGGTGAATAAGGGTAG
CGTCCAACACTTCCTTGGTTGATGTGTAGCGCTTTCTGTCGATAGTGGTATCGAAGTACTTAAAGGCTGC
TGGGGCTCCCAGATTGGTCAGTGTGAACAGGTGGATGATGTTTTCCGCTTGTTCCCTTATCGGCTTATCT
CTGTGCTTGTTGTACGCGGAAAGCACCTTTAATTGTAGAAAACCAGTAAAACATGGACAATTAGGAGGCA
TCGATTATCTAACCAAAGACTTTAACAACACTAATCTGCCACTAATATTCATGAGAAGTCCTTACCTTAT
CGAGGTTAGCGTCTGCAAGAATGACCCGCTTGGAAAATTCGCTGATCTGCTCTATGATCTCATCAAGATA
GTGCTTGTGCTGCTCGACAAACAACTGCTTCTGCTCGTTGTCCTCTGGTGACCCCTTCAGCTTCTCATAG
TGTGAGGCCAAGTACAGGAAGTTGACGTACTTACTGGGCAATGCCAGCTCGTTGCCCTTCTGCAGTTCTC
CGGCAGATGCCAGCATGCGTTTTCTGCCATTTTCCAATTCGAAAAGCGAATACTTGGGCAGTTTGATAAT
GAGGTCTTTCTTCACCTCTTTGTAACCTGGTTTGTATAATTTTGGTTCAGTTAATTAGGAAAATTACATA
ATGGCTCCAAAAAAAAATTATCGACCTTTTACCAAAAAAAATAAAATTTATCGACCTTGACAGGAAAAAG
TTACAAATCAAAAGAAAGAATATCGTCTGGCATCCAATATTTTACCTTTAGCCTCGAGGAAGTCGATCGG
ATTCTTCTCGAACGAGGACCTTTCCATTATGGTAATTCCAAGCAGTTCCTTGACGCTTTTCAGTTTCTTG
CTCTTGCCCTTCTCCACCTTGGCCACTACCAGTACGCTGTATGCCACGGTAGGGCTATCAAAGCCTCCGT
ATTTCTTCGGATCCCAATCCTTCTTCCTCGCAATCAGTTTGTCGGAGTTGCGCTTAGGGAGAATGGACTC
CTTGGAGAAACCACCGGTTTGAACCTCCGTTTTCTTGACTATGTTGACTTGGGGCATGCTGAGAACCTTA
CGCACAGTCGCAAAATCCCTGCCCTTATCCCAGACAATCTCACCTGCAAGAAACAGCAAAGAGAGAGTTA
AGATATAAGTGAACAAGAAAGTCTTGGGATCGACATACATACAATCAATTGATCAAATTCCTAGGATTAA
ACATATGAAATAGGAAAGACAGACCTGTTTCGCCATTTGTCTCGATCAGAGGCCTCTTCCGGATTTCACC
ATTCGCCAGAGTGATCTCTGTCTTGAAGAAGTTCATGATATTCGAGTAAAAGAAGTATTTCGCGGTAGCC
TTGCCGATCTCTTGTTCTGACTTCGCGATCATCTTCCTAACGTCGTACACCTTGTAATCCCCGTACACAA
ACTCAGACTCCAGTTTCGGATACTTCTTGATGAGAGCAGTGCCAACAACGGCGTTCAGGTAGGCGTCATG
GGCATGATGGTAGTTGTTGATCTCGCGAACCTTGTAAAACTGGAAGTCCTTCCGGAAGTCACTAACCAGT
TTGCTCTTGAGGGTGATCACCTGCGTAACCATCAAAAGTCAATATGGATTCATCACAAATTAATCAGGAA
TAGAAAGATCGGGTGGCCTTGAAGTTGATCAAATAAAAAGTTTCGAACTTTAGTTTGATATGGTAAAGGA
AAGTTGGAAACTTTACCTTTACCTCCCTGATAAGTTTGTCATTCTCATCATACTTCGTATTCATACGCGA
ATCGAGTATCTGGGCCACATGTTTCGTAATCTGACGAGTTTCAACCAACTGGCGCTTGATGAAGCCGGCT
TTGTCGAGCTCAGACAGTCCGCCCCTTTCTGCCTTCGTGAGATTGTCGAATTTCCGTTGGGTTATGAGCT
TAGCATTCAAAAGCTGCCTCCAATAGTTCTTCATCTTCTTCACAACCTCCTCGCTGGGTACATTGTCGGA
TTTTCCGCGGTTCTTGTCTGAGCGCGTAAGGACCTATAACACGGGAGAAACCAAAAAGCAAACTCATTTC
ACGCCAAATACTACAGATTTCTCAAAAATTAAGTTATAATCCATATATCCTGACAAGAAATTGATTAAAA
CACAGTTGCTTTACCTTGTTGTCAATACTATCGTCCTTCAGGAAAGATTGAGGGACAATGTGATCCACAT
CATAGTCGGAGAGTCTGTTAATGTCGAGCTCTTGGTCGACGTACATATCTCTCCCATTCTGGAGGTAATA
GAGGTACAGCTTCTCGTTCTGGAGTTGAGTATTTTCGACTGGGTGCTCTTTCAGAATCTGACTCCCAAGC
TCCTTGATGCCTTCCTCTATCCGCTTCATGCGCTCCCGTGAGTTCTTCTGCCCTTTCTGAGTCGTCTGGT
TTTCCCTCGCCATCTCGATGACGATGTTCTCCGGCTTATGGCGGCCCATGACCTGTAGCAATAATTAAAA
CAAAAATACCACAAACAGTTAGAACTGAGGCAAGAAGAATGAATGCAGAGAAAAAAAATCTTAGCTATTC
ATGGAAATGGAAGTGCGACGAACACCTAAAATGCAAGGAGCATAACCAAATGCAGAACTTACCTTCACCA
GCTCATCCACAACCTTCACTGTCTGCAGTATGCCCTTCTTTATAGCTGGCGATCCAGCCAGGTTGGCTAT
GTGTTCGTGAAGGCTATCGCCCTGACCTGACACTTGGGCCTTCTGGATATCTTCTTTGAAGGTCAGTGAG
TCATCGTGAATAAGCTGCATGAAGTTCCGATTCGCAAAACCGTCGGATTTGAGAAAGTCCAGTATAGTCT
TGCCGGATTGCTTGTCGCGGATGCCGTTGATGAGCTTCCTGGAGAGCCTTCCCCAACCTAAAACATAGAA
CAAACATTTGTCTCATCACAAATATGCATCAAGGAACACTCAGAAGTTAGTCATATACCCAAATTCTTGA
AACTAGAGAAACAAAAAAAGAGGGATCATTGCGGAAACCTTTTGACCTCTTACCTGTATATCTCCTCCTC
TTCAACTGCTTCATGACCTTGTCATCGAACAGATGCGCATAAGTCTTAAGGCGCTCCTCGATCATTTCTC
TGTCCTCAAACAGCGTGAGAGTCAGCACGATGTCCTCGAGGATGTCCTCGTTCTCCTCGTTGTCAAGGAA
GTCCTTGTCCTTGATGATTTTCAACAGGTCATGGTATGTGCCAAGAGAGGCATTGAACCTATCCTCAACG
CCGCTGATTTCCACAGAATCAAAGCATTCGATCTTCTTAAAGTAGTCCTCTTTAAGCTGTTTCACAGTGA
CCTTCCGATTGGTTTTGAACAAGAGATCGACAATGGCCTTCTTCTGCTCACCTGTTATAACAGTAAAAAT
TACTTTAGAAACAAAACAAAAGTGTGGTCTTTTAGGAATGATTATTGATCAGTTCATAGTTTAAAATCTT
GTGTTTTTATCGTAAAAGTGTGGACCAGGATTTACCTGACAGGAAGGCCGGTTTGCGCATCCCCTCCGTC
ACATATTTCACCTTCGTCAGCTCGTTGTAGACCGTGAAGTATTCGTACAGGAGACTATGCTTGGGCAGGA
CTTTCTCATTTGGGAGATTCTTATCGAAGTTGGTCATCCTTTCGATGAAGGACTGTGCACTCGCACCCTT
GTCCACGACCTCTTCGAAGTTCCAAGGCGTGATAGTCTCCTCGGATTTGCGTGTCATCCACGCAAACCGC
GAGTTCCCGCGTGCGAGTGGACCTAATGAATTAATAGAAAAATCAGGCAAATTAGAAAAGAAATAATTCT
CAAAAGAGAACAACTGAGGTCAGAAAATAGCATTCATCAACTGAAACTAGGTATTTCTTCATATGATACT
AACCTACATAGTAGGGAATGCGGAACGTGAGGATCTTTTCAATCTTCTCTCTGTTGTCTTTCAGGAACGG
ATAGAAGTCCTCTTGCCTCCTCAAGATAGCATGCAGCTCACCGAGGTGGATCTGGTGCGGTATGCTGCCA
TTGTCGAAGGTACGCTGCTTCCGAAGCAAATCTTCGCGGTTCAATTTAACGAGCAGCTCCTCTGTACCGT
CCATCTTTTCCAGAATAGGCTTGATGAATTTGTAGAATTCCTCCTGACTTGCACCTAATAATATCATCAG
AGGAAAACTCAATTCTTATATCTTACAGAAATGAACAACAAAATACATGTAGCAGAGAGGAAAACAATCA
TAAGTAACAACTTACCTCCATCAATGTACCCTGCGTAGCCATTCTTCGATTGGTCAAAGAAAATCTCCTT
GTACTTCTCGGGGAGTTGCTGGCGAACCAAAGCCTTCAGAAGGGTCAGATCCTGGTGATGCTCGTCGTAC
CTCTTGATCATGGAGGCGCTAAGTGGCGCTTTGGTTATCTCCGTGTTGACCCGCAGAATGTCACTGAGCA
AGATAGCGTCTGACAGATTCTTGGCAGCCAAGAACAGGTCGGCATACTGATCACCTACAAAAGTTTAAAA
GACTCAATTTTAACTCTACAGCTTCAAATAAATTTCCGCAAAGAAATTGATAGGTTTAGACAACAAAAGA
AGAGTTCCAATTTCAAGAGCACCTATTTGGGCGAGCAGATTGTCCAGATCATCATCGTATGTATCCTTTG
ACAGCTGCAGCTTCGCGTCCTCGGCGAGGTCAAAGTTGCTTTTGAAGTTAGGGGTGAGGCCCAGAGACAG
TGCAATCAGATTCCCGAACAAGCCGTTCTTCTTCTCGCCTGGCAATTGAGCGATCAGATTCTCAAGCCGT
CTGGACTTCGAAAGTCTGGCAGACAGTATTGCCTTGGCGTCGACACCTGAGATTGTTTGCAAAGAAAAAT
CTCAAAGCATGTACAATCTATAAACTTATGATGGAAAAAGAAAAGAAAGGTAACTAAGGAATGTTACCTG
ATGCATTGATGGGGTTCTCCTCGAACAGCTGATTGTAGGTTTGGACGAGCTGAATGAACAGTTTATCCAC
ATCGGAGTTATCCGGGTTGAGGTCCCCTTCGATCAAGAAATGGCCACGAAACTTTATCATGTGCGCGAGA
GCCAGGTATATGAGCCGAAGGTCTGCCTTATCGGTTGAGTCCACCAGCTTCTTGCGAAGGTGGTATATAG
TCGGATACTTTTCATGATAGGCTACTTCGTCAACAATATTCCCAAAGATGGGGTGACGCTCGTGTTTCTT
ATCTTCCTCTACCAGGAAGGATTCCTCGAGGCGATGGAAGAACGAGTCGTCAACCTGCAAAATCAAGTTT
ATTGATCATCAAGTGAGTTTACATGTAGTTAAATGCTTTCAGTAATATCCCAATGAAGCAGGATATGCTT
TCAGTACAAAATACATAAGCATACTATATCATAAAAATCCTTACCTTCGCCATCTCGTTGCTAAAGATCT
CTTGGAGATAACAGATTCTGTTCTTCCTGCGAGTGTACCTTCTCCTCGCAGTACGTTTAAGCCTTGTCGC
CTCCGCGGTTTCTCCAGAGTCAAAGAGCAGAGCTCCGATCAAGTTCTTCTTAATGCTGTGCCTATCTGTG
TTGCCCAGCACTTTAAATTTCTTCGAAGGTACCTTGTATTCATCGGTGATAACGGCCCACCCAACTGAGT
TCGTACCAATATCAAGTCCAATGCTGTACTTCTTGTCCATTGCAGATTTGTACAGCTCGTCCATGCCGAG
AGTGATCCCGGCGGCGGTCACGAACTCCAGCAGGACCATGTGATCGCGCTTCTCGTTGGGGTCTTTGCTC
AGCTTGGACTGAGTACTCAGGTAGTGGTTGTCGGGCAGCAGCACGGGGCCGTCGCCGATGGGGGTGTTCT
GCTGGTAGTGGTCGGCGAGCTGCACGCTGCCGTCCTCGATGTTGTGGCGGATCTTGAAGTTCACCTTGAT
GCCGTTCTTCTGCTTGTCGGCCATGATATAGACGTTGTGGCTGTTGTAGTTGTACTCCAGCTTGTGCCCC
AGGATGTTGCCGTCCTCCTTGAAGTCGATGCCCTTCAGCTCGATGCGGTTCACCAGGGTGTCGCCCTCGA
ACTTCACCTCGGCGCGGGTCTTGTAGTTGCCGTCGTCCTTGAAGAAGATGGTGCGCTCCTGGACGTAGCC
TTCGGGCATGGCGGACTTGAAGAAGTCGTGCTGCTTCATGTGGTCGGGGTAGCGGCTGAAGCACTGCACG
CCGTAGGTCAGGGTGGTCACGAGGGTGGGCCAGGGCACGGGCAGCTTGCCGGTGGTGCAGATGAACTTCA
GGGTCAGCTTGCCGTAGGTGGCATCGCCCTCGCCCTCGCCGGACACGCTGAACTTGTGGCCGTTTACGTC
GCCGTCCAGCTCGACCAGGATGGGCACCACCCCGGTGAACAGCTCCTCGCCCTTGCTCACTGCGGCAGCT
GAGTCGAGTTTAACTCTTTTGGCAGCAGGAGCCATGGTGTGGTGAGAGAAACAGAGCGTGAGCTCAAATA
CACAAGTACGAAATCAGAGTTATGAGAGAGGATTTGGAGAAAGAAGATCACCTGAAGATCGTTTGCGTCG
CGCGAATGAGAGAGACGGCAGAGAAAACGAGAAGCTTTAAGAGGACGAACAAAAACCCTAATGTCACTCC
TTTTATATAGATGAGAAATTTAGGGTTTGGGCTCTAATGGAGCTGTCTACATGGGCTTTCATTTCTTTAT
CCAGTAAAGAACCGGTTTAACAGGTTCCCTGGTTTATACGTGGTTTTAGCCGGTTAACTTACGGAATATT
ATTTTTATCTTAAGTTACACAAATTACATCATTAATAGTAAAACAAAATTTTATGGTGCAATTTAAGTTT
TTATGATGAGTGAAATTCGAATAATATACAAATATTTTACTGTTTAGGTTTCCCTAAACCTACTTTTAGA
TATGTAAATTAAACATTTTTTTTTTTTTGGTTAGAACCAAGTCAGTGATCATAGAACTCAAAAAGCTGGT
GTTTCAATTGGTACAAGCATTTTTATTGCAAGATATAAAAATTCAGAAGGACATATCCTTGATGTATGTA
CATGAAGGAACCGATTTTGACTCCAAGCTACAAAGAAGAAGAAGAATGATATACAAAGAAAACTGCATAT
CCTCACCATGAAATTGAAAGCTAGAGGAAGGGGAATAACAGATACTCTGCGTAGAAGAGATTCCATATAA
ACCGATAATATCCTGAGATAGCTTCCTGCAATAATCAAATGTTTCTACACTCCGTTAGATATACACTCCA
TTGATGTTCCGTGATAACGAGTTTATGTTTGTACAAAAGTATTTTACCTTGGTGTAGTTTGCTTTTTCTA
GTACCCATGTCTACCAAAGATCAACAACAAAGATATTAGAGATTAATGAATTTGGCAGTGTCAAATGCAG
AAACTAAAGCATATAGTTATGAAGTTCTTGTGCATTATCTCAAAAGTATGTAAGAGATATAAGAGTATCT
CATAATGCTTTACCTGGAAAATTAAGCCTGAAGCCAAGATCACATGTGCAGGAATCATCAAGCTACCTCT
AAAAACCTGTTCATTGTTAAAGGATAAGAGGGTTGGTCTTTTCAAAGCTGCATACTGAGGAAAGTAACAA
TATCGCAACAAAAATAAATTGGTGGCGATAGTTTATCAAGCTTCTACATGCAGTAATGGTGTTCGTGCTT
TAATTAACCGAAATAGTTAAGACGGAAATAGATGAATTCACCTGAGGCATGTAGAAAGCTAGTGATATGG
CTGAAACATAATTTACTAGCAGAAGTCCAGAACCGAGGAATGCAATGTTTCTCACTCCAAGTTTTGTTGC
CAGGGTTGATATTTGGAACCTATTCAAGATCAATCAAAGGCATGATTAACTAAACATGCTTGAACAAACA
CATAAAGACAATATATCAAACGGAGCTGGTTAAACATTGTCTTTGACTGTCAAATGGATTGAGCCAAAGA
GCGGAAAGAAAATGGTTATGCGTGCAGTTACTTACTTTCGATCTCCTTCAACATCAGGAAGGTCCTTTGT
AATAGCAATGACCAGTGCAAACAGTGTCACAAAAGATGTGATGAACGCCACAGGTGCACTGCAAATAGCG
AATCAAAAGTTGAGCTCCAAGCTTGAATTCTTGCAGAGACCGAGACGTTGATCGGCACGTAAGAGGTTCC
AACTTTCACCATAATGAAATAAGATCACTACCGGGCGTATTTTTTGAGTTATCGAGATTTTCAGGAGCTA
AGGAAGCTAAAATGGAGAAAAAAATCACTGGATATACCACCGTTGATATATCCCAATGGCATCGTAAAGA
ACATTTTGAGGCATTTCAGTCAGTTGCTCAATGTACCTATAACCAGACCGTTCAGCTGGATATTACGGCC
TTTTTAAAGACCGTAAAGAAAAATAAGCACAAGTTTTATCCGGCCTTTATTCACATTCTTGCCCGCCTGA
TGAATGCTCATCCGGAATTCCGTATGGCAATGAAAGACGGTGAGCTGGTGATATGGGATAGTGTTCACCC
TTGTTACACCGTTTTCCATGAGCAAACTGAAACGTTTTCATCGCTCTGGAGTGAATACCACGACGATTTC
CGGCAGTTTCTACACATATATTCGCAAGATGTGGCGTGTTACGGTGAAAACCTGGCCTATTTCCCTAAAG
GGTTTATTGAGAATATGTTTTTCGTCTCAGCCAATCCCTGGGTGAGTTTCACCAGTTTTGATTTAAACGT
GGCCAATATGGACAACTTCTTCGCCCCCGTTTTCACCATGGGCAAATATTATACGCAAGGCGACAAGGTG
CTGATGCCGCTGGCGATTCAGGTTCATCATGCCGTTTGTGATGGCTTCCATGTCGGCAGAATGCTTAATG
AATTACAACAGTACTGCGATGAGTGGCAGGGGGGGCGTAAACGCCGCGTGGATCCGGCTTACTAAAAGCC
AGATAACAGTATGCGTATTTGCGCGCTGATTTTTGCGGTATAAGAATATATACTGATATGTATACCCGAA
GTATGTCAAAAAGAGGTATGCTATGAAGCAGCGTATTACAGTGACAGTTGACAGCGACAGCTATCAGTTG
CTCAAGGCATATATGATGTCAATATCTCCGGTCTGGTAAGCACAACCATGCAGAATGAAGCCCGTCGTCT
GCGTGCCGAACGCTGGAAAGCGGAAAATCAGGAAGGGATGGCTGAGGTCGCCCGGTTTATTGAAATGAAC
GGCTCTTTTGCTGACGAGAACAGGGGCTGGTGAAATGCAGTTTAAGGTTTACACCTATAAAAGAGAGAGC
CGTTATCGTCTGTTTGTGGATGTACAGAGTGATATTATTGACACGCCCGGGCGACGGATGGTGATCCCCC
TGGCCAGTGCACGTCTGCTGTCAGATAAAGTCTCCCGTGAACTTTACCCAGTGGTGCATATCGGGGATGA
AAGCTGGCGCATGATGACCACCGATATGGCCAGTGTGCCGGTTTCCGTTATCGGGGAAGAAGTGGCTGAT
CTCAGCCACCGCGAAAATGACATCAAAAACGCCATTAACCTGATGTTCTGGGGAATATAAATGTCAGGCT
CCCTTATACACAGCCAGTCGGTCTCAGCTTCTGCAGGCATGCGACGTCGAGCTTAGCTTGAGCTTGGATC
AGATTGTCGTTTCCCGCCTTCAGTTTAAACTATCAGTGTTTGACAGGATATATTGGCGGGTAAACCTAAG
AGAAAAGAGCGTTTATTAGAATAATCGGATATTTAAAAGGGCGTGAAAAGGTTTATCCGTTCGTCCATTT
GTATGTGCATGCCAACCACAGGGTTCCCCTCGGGATCAAAGTACTTTAAAGTACTTTAAAGTACTTTAAA
GTACTTTGATCCAACCCCTCCGCTGCTATAGTGCAGTCGGCTTCTGACGTTCAGTGCAGCCGTGTTCTGA
AAACGACATGTCGCACAAGTCCTAAGTTACGCGACAGGCTGCCGCCCTGCCCTT
Features (pLannotate 1.2.2; 32 found; start..end, strand, type, name):
    101..502     +  CDS            Y4CG_SINFN (fragment): Protein inferred from homology: Swiss-Prot protein existence level 3. From Sinorhizobium fredii (strain NBRC 101917 / NGR234).
   1062..1691    +  CDS            pVS1 StaA: stability protein from the Pseudomonas plasmid pVS1 (Heeb et al., 2000)
   2120..3193    +  CDS            pVS1 RepA: replication protein from the Pseudomonas plasmid pVS1 (Heeb et al., 2000)
   3259..3453    +  rep_origin     pVS1 oriV: origin of replication for the Pseudomonas plasmid pVS1 (Heeb et al., 2000)
   3656..3695    +  CDS            rop (fragment): Rop protein, which maintains plasmids at low copy number; rop
   3797..3933    +  misc_feature   bom: basis of mobility region from pBR322
   4123..4711    -  rep_origin     ori: high-copy-number ColE1/pMB1/pBR322/pUC origin of replication
   4957..5744    -  CDS            SmR (fragment): aminoglycoside adenylyltransferase (Murphy, 1985); aadA; confers resistance to spectinomycin and streptomycin
   5755..5811    -  CDS            GmR (fragment): gentamycin acetyltransferase; aacC1; confers resistance to gentamycin
   5987..6010    -  promoter       Pc promoter (fragment): intI1 (promoter lies within the coding sequence); class 1 integron promoter
   6269..6293    +  misc_feature   LB T-DNA repeat: left border repeat from nopaline C58 T-DNA
   6382..6634    -  terminator     NOS terminator: nopaline synthase terminator and poly(A) signal
   6665..7213    -  CDS            bar: PAT_STRHY - Experimental evidence at protein level: Swiss-Prot protein existence level 1. Inactivates phosphinothricin (PPT) by transfer of an acetyl group from acetyl CoA. Can also acetylate demethylphosphinothricin but not PTT or glutamate. This enzyme is an effector of phosphinothricin tripeptide (PTT or bialaphos) resistance. From Streptomyces hygroscopicus. Introduced by genetic manipulation and expressed in glufosinate-tolerant maize by Dekalb Genetics.
   7234..7416    -  promoter       NOS promoter: nopaline synthase promoter NOS promoter
   8084..8704    -  CDS            upp: UPP_ECOLI - Also known as uraP. Experimental evidence at protein level: Swiss-Prot protein existence level 1. Catalyzes the conversion of uracil and 5-phospho-alpha-D- ribose 1-diphosphate (PRPP) to UMP and diphosphate. From Escherichia coli (strain K12).
   8714..9187    -  CDS            FCY1 (sequence withheld): FCY1_YEAST - Experimental evidence at protein level: Swiss-Prot protein existence level 1. Catalyzes the hydrolytic deamination of cytosine to uracil or 5-methylcytosine to thymine. Is involved in the pyrimidine salvage pathway, which allows the cell to utilize cytosine for pyrimidine nucleotide synthesis. From Saccharomyces cerevisiae (strain ATCC 204508 / S288c) (Baker's yeast).
   9994..10701   -  terminator     OCS terminator: octopine synthase terminator
  11269..11418   -  CDS            YUCCA4 (fragment): YUC4_ORYSJ - Experimental evidence at protein level: Swiss-Prot protein existence level 1. Involved in auxin biosynthesis in anthers. From Oryza sativa subsp. japonica (Rice).
  11570..12187   -  CDS            YUC6 (fragment): YUC6_ARATH - Also known as HYT1, YUCCA6. Experimental evidence at protein level: Swiss-Prot protein existence level 1. Involved in auxin biosynthesis via the indole-3-pyruvic acid (IPA) pathway. Also able to convert in vitro phenyl pyruvate (PPA) to phenyl acetic acid (PAA). Required for the formation of floral organs and vascular tissues. Belongs to the set of redundant YUCCA genes probably responsible for auxin biosynthesis in shoots. From Arabidopsis thaliana (Mouse-ear cress).
  13159..13278   -  CDS            RCL1_ARATH (fragment): Experimental evidence at transcript level: Swiss-Prot protein existence level 2. Does not have cyclase activity. Plays a role in 40S- ribosomal-subunit biogenesis in the early pre-rRNA processing steps at sites A0, A1 and A2 that are required for proper maturation of the 18S RNA (By similarity). From Arabidopsis thaliana (Mouse-ear cress).
  15519..15678   -  polyA_signal   CaMV poly(A) signal (fragment): cauliflower mosaic virus polyadenylation signal
  17089..17400   -  CDS            cas9 (fragment): CAS9_LISIN - Also known as csn1. Experimental evidence at protein level: Swiss-Prot protein existence level 1. CRISPR (clustered regularly interspaced short palindromic repeat) is an adaptive immune system that provides protection against mobile genetic elements (viruses, transposable elements and conjugative plasmids). CRISPR clusters contain spacers, sequences complementary to antecedent mobile elements, and target invading nucleic acids. CRISPR clusters are transcribed and processed into CRISPR RNA (crRNA). In type II CRISPR systems correct processing of pre-crRNA requires a trans- encoded
  21199..21477   -  CDS            cas9 (fragment): CAS9_STRMU - Also known as csn1. Experimental evidence at protein level: Swiss-Prot protein existence level 1. CRISPR (clustered regularly interspaced short palindromic repeat) is an adaptive immune system that provides protection against mobile genetic elements (viruses, transposable elements and conjugative plasmids). CRISPR clusters contain spacers, sequences complementary to antecedent mobile elements, and target invading nucleic acids. CRISPR clusters are transcribed and processed into CRISPR RNA (crRNA). In type II CRISPR systems correct processing of pre-crRNA requires a trans- encoded
  21484..22197   -  CDS            mEGFP: mEGFP is a basic (constitutively fluorescent) green fluorescent protein published in 2002, derived from Aequorea victoria. It has moderate acid sensitivity.
  22931..23005   -  CDS            HST (fragment): HSTC_ARATH - Also known as HPT2, VTE2-2. Experimental evidence at protein level: Swiss-Prot protein existence level 1. Involved in the synthesis of plastoquinone-9. Can use both homogentisic acid and 2,5-dihydroxyphenylacetic acid gamma-lactone as prenyl acceptors, and solanesyl diphosphate > farnesyl diphosphate > geranylgeranyl diphosphate >> phytyl diphosphate as prenyl donors. Do not catalyze the decardoxylation of homogentisate uncoupled from prenylation. From Arabidopsis thaliana (Mouse-ear cress).
  23271..23354   -  CDS            HST (fragment): HSTC_ARATH - Also known as HPT2, VTE2-2. Experimental evidence at protein level: Swiss-Prot protein existence level 1. Involved in the synthesis of plastoquinone-9. Can use both homogentisic acid and 2,5-dihydroxyphenylacetic acid gamma-lactone as prenyl acceptors, and solanesyl diphosphate > farnesyl diphosphate > geranylgeranyl diphosphate >> phytyl diphosphate as prenyl donors. Do not catalyze the decardoxylation of homogentisate uncoupled from prenylation. From Arabidopsis thaliana (Mouse-ear cress).
  23506..23877   -  CDS            HST (fragment): HSTC_ARATH - Also known as HPT2, VTE2-2. Experimental evidence at protein level: Swiss-Prot protein existence level 1. Involved in the synthesis of plastoquinone-9. Can use both homogentisic acid and 2,5-dihydroxyphenylacetic acid gamma-lactone as prenyl acceptors, and solanesyl diphosphate > farnesyl diphosphate > geranylgeranyl diphosphate >> phytyl diphosphate as prenyl donors. Do not catalyze the decardoxylation of homogentisate uncoupled from prenylation. From Arabidopsis thaliana (Mouse-ear cress).
  23936..24038   +  promoter       cat promoter: promoter of the E. coli cat gene encoding chloramphenicol acetyltransferase
  24039..24697   +  CDS            CmR: chloramphenicol acetyltransferase; cat; confers resistance to chloramphenicol
  24879..25037   +  CDS            ccdA (fragment): CCDA_ECO57 - Also known as H, letA. Experimental evidence at protein level: Swiss-Prot protein existence level 1. Antitoxin component of a type II toxin-antitoxin (TA) system which inhibits the post-segregational killing (PSK) of plasmid-free cells, also referred to as a plasmid addiction system. Binds to and blocks the activity of CcdB; will also remove bound CcdB protein from the CcdB-GyrA complex by forming a CcdA-CcdB complex, a process termed rejuvenation. Functions as a transcriptional corepressor for the ccdAB operon, repression also requires CcdB (By similarity). From Escherichia coli
  25042..25344   +  CDS            ccdB: CCDB_ECOLI - Also known as G, letB, letD. Experimental evidence at protein level: Swiss-Prot protein existence level 1. Toxic component of a type II toxin-antitoxin (TA) system, functioning in plasmid maintainence. Responsible for the post- segregational killing (PSK) of plasmid-free cells, also referred to as a plasmid addiction system. Half-life of over 2 hours. Cell killing by CcdB is accompanied by filamentation, defects in chromosome and plasmid segregation, defects in cell division, formation of anucleate cells, decreased DNA synthesis and plasmid loss. Interferes with the activity of DN
  25468..25492   +  misc_feature   RB T-DNA repeat: right border repeat from nopaline C58 T-DNA
