[The description below was written by a language model from this plasmid's Addgene catalogue record and pLannotate feature annotations shown in this document.]
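Description:
pDGE792 is a large (about 25.8 kb) binary T-DNA vector for Agrobacterium-mediated plant genome editing, supplied as an empty recipient that carries the nuclease and marker cassettes but no sgRNAs. The backbone name is not recorded. The feature table shows a pVS1 replicon (oriV, RepA, StaA) for maintenance in Agrobacterium, and a ColE1/pMB1-type origin with the pBR322 bom site for high-copy propagation in E. coli. An aadA gene outside the T-DNA gives spectinomycin resistance. Just inside the right border sits a chloramphenicol resistance gene linked to ccdB. This explains the dual chloramphenicol/spectinomycin selection and the need for a ccdB-tolerant strain. The cassette presumably serves as the placeholder that is replaced when sgRNA units are inserted, although the record does not describe the cloning mechanism.

Between the nopaline-type left and right borders, all plant cassettes lie on the reverse strand. Nearest the left border is a NOS promoter–bar–NOS terminator unit conferring resistance to BASTA/phosphinothricin, used to select transformants. Next comes a fusion of yeast FCY1 (cytosine deaminase) and E. coli upp (uracil phosphoribosyltransferase). This is a conditional negative marker of the kind that converts 5-fluorocytosine into toxic products. The catalogue also lists Ca-Bs3 as a second counterselection marker. The annotation does not name it, but the YUCCA-like flavin monooxygenase fragments upstream of the OCS terminator probably correspond to it. These markers would allow selection against plants that retain the transgene, favouring transgene-free edited progeny. The nuclease cassette encodes mEGFP fused to the N-terminus of Cas9 and is driven by the RPS5a promoter according to the catalogue. Only short Cas9 fragments were detected automatically, and the Arabidopsis genomic fragments upstream of mEGFP probably reflect the promoter region. The associated publication concerns highly multiplexed editing in Nicotiana benthamiana and Arabidopsis.
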