Addgene plasmid #167300: pDGE792
Purpose: (Empty Backbone) Vector for plant genome editing containing pRPS5a:GFP-Cas9 expression cassette, Bar (BASTA/PPT) selection marker, and FCY-UPP and Ca-Bs3 counterselction markers, but not sgRNAs.
Depositing lab: Johannes Stuttmann. Depositing organization: Martin-Luther-Universitaet Halle-Wittenberg. Publication: Highly efficient multiplex editing: One-shot generation of 8x Nicotiana benthamiana and 12x Arabidopsis mutants. Stuttmann J, Barthel K, Martin P, Ordon J, Erickson JL, Herr R, Ferik F, Kretschmer C, Berner T, Keilwagen J, Marillonnet S, Bonas U. Plant J. 2021 Feb 12. doi: 10.1111/tpj.15197. PubMed 33577114.
Backbone
  Vector backbone: Unknown
  Vector type: Plant Expression, CRISPR
  Selectable markers: Basta ; FCY-UPP, Ca-Bs3
Growth in bacteria
  Bacterial resistance: Chloramphenicol and Spectinomycin, 25 & 50 μg/mL
  Growth temperature: 37°C
  Growth strain: ccdB Survival
  Copy number: High Copy
Gene/Insert
  Gene/Insert name: None
Terms and licenses: Academic/Nonprofit Terms; Industry Terms: Not Available to Industry
How to cite: pDGE792 was a gift from Johannes Stuttmann (Addgene plasmid # 167300 ; http://n2t.net/addgene:167300 ; RRID:Addgene_167300)
